Addgene plasmid #131326: EED-F97A
Purpose: gRNA to generate F97A cage-mutant EED
Depositing lab: Danny Reinberg. Depositing organization: NYU Grossman School of Medicine. Publication: Capturing the Onset of PRC2-Mediated Repressive Domain Formation. Oksuz O, Narendra V, Lee CH, Descostes N, LeRoy G, Raviram R, Blumenberg L, Karch K, Rocha PP, Garcia BA, Skok JA, Reinberg D. Mol Cell. 2018 Jun 21;70(6):1149-1162.e5. doi: 10.1016/j.molcel.2018.05.023. PubMed 29932905.
Backbone
  Vector backbone: pSpCas9(BB)-2A-GFP (PX458)
  Backbone manufacturer: Feng Zhang (Addgene plasmid # 48138)
  Backbone size w/o insert (bp): 9300
  Total vector size (bp): 9320
  Vector type: Mammalian Expression, CRISPR
Growth in bacteria
  Bacterial resistance: Ampicillin, 100 μg/mL
  Growth temperature: 37°C
  Growth strain: DH5alpha
  Copy number: High Copy
Gene/Insert
  Gene/Insert name: EED-KO-gRNA-2
  Species: M. musculus (mouse)
  Insert size (bp): 20
  Cloning method: Restriction Enzyme; 5′ cloning site BbsI (destroyed during cloning) (destroyed during cloning); 3′ cloning site BbsI (destroyed during cloning) (destroyed during cloning)
  Sequencing primers: 5′ TTTATGGCGAGGCGGCGG
Terms and licenses: Academic/Nonprofit Terms; Industry Terms: Not Available to Industry
How to cite: EED-F97A was a gift from Danny Reinberg (Addgene plasmid # 131326 ; http://n2t.net/addgene:131326 ; RRID:Addgene_131326)
