[The description below was written by a language model from this plasmid's Addgene catalogue record and pLannotate feature annotations shown in this document.]
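Description:
EED-F97A is a mammalian CRISPR expression plasmid built on the pSpCas9(BB)-2A-GFP (PX458) backbone, carrying a 20-bp guide sequence against mouse Eed. The guide was inserted between the backbone's BbsI sites, which were destroyed in cloning, placing it between the human U6 RNA polymerase III promoter and the Streptococcus pyogenes gRNA scaffold so that a complete single guide RNA is transcribed in transfected cells. The stated purpose is to generate the F97A "cage-mutant" form of EED, a PRC2 subunit. The insert field, however, names the guide EED-KO-gRNA-2. The plasmid supplies only the nuclease and guide, and the record does not describe any repair template needed to introduce the point substitution.

The second expression unit is driven by a hybrid CMV enhancer/chicken β-actin promoter followed by a hybrid intron. It encodes SpCas9 (annotated as contiguous N- and C-terminal portions) with a nucleoplasmin bipartite nuclear localization signal, followed by EGFP and a bovine growth hormone polyadenylation signal. Per the backbone name, Cas9 and EGFP are linked by a 2A peptide, so green fluorescence marks transfected, Cas9-expressing cells and can be used to enrich them, although the 2A element is not itself annotated. An AAV2 ITR remnant lies downstream of the polyA signal. Only one is annotated, so the plasmid is not a packaging-ready AAV vector.

Propagation in E. coli relies on a high-copy ColE1/pUC-type origin and ampicillin resistance (β-lactamase), and an f1 origin is also present. The annotated sequence is a partial NGS assembly of 9,236 nt, slightly shorter than the catalogued total of about 9,320 bp, so the feature table may not be complete.
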