Features (pLannotate 1.2.2; 20 found; start..end, strand, type, name):
    113..340     +  intron         hybrid intron: hybrid between chicken β-actin (CBA) and minute virus of mice (MMV) introns (Gray et al., 2011)
    478..2079    +  CDS            Cas9(N): N-terminal portion of Streptococcus pyogenes Cas9 (Zetsche et al., 2015)
   2080..4578    +  CDS            Cas9(C): C-terminal portion of Streptococcus pyogenes Cas9 (Zetsche et al., 2015)
   4579..4626    +  CDS            nucleoplasmin NLS: bipartite nuclear localization signal from nucleoplasmin
   4696..5409    +  CDS            EGFP: EGFP is a basic (constitutively fluorescent) green fluorescent protein published in 1996, derived from Aequorea victoria. It is reported to be a rapidly-maturing weak dimer with moderate acid sensitivity.
   5443..5554    +  polyA_signal   bGH poly(A) signal: bovine growth hormone polyadenylation signal
   5659..5799    +  repeat_region  AAV2 ITR: inverted terminal repeat of adeno-associated virus serotype 2 inverted
   5804..5855    -  misc_feature   bom (fragment): basis of mobility region from pBR322
   5874..6329    +  rep_origin     f1 ori (sequence partly withheld): f1 bacteriophage origin of replication; arrow indicates direction of (+) strand synthesis
   6330..6379    -  misc_feature   bom (fragment): basis of mobility region from pBR322
   6481..6516    -  CDS            rop (fragment): Rop protein, which maintains plasmids at low copy number; rop
   6611..6715    +  promoter       AmpR promoter: bla
   6716..7576    +  CDS            AmpR: β-lactamase; bla; confers resistance to ampicillin, carbenicillin, and related antibiotics
   7747..8335    +  rep_origin     ori: high-copy-number ColE1/pMB1/pBR322/pUC origin of replication
   8397..8637    +  promoter       U6 promoter: RNA polymerase III promoter for human U6 snRNA
   8666..8741    +  misc_RNA       gRNA scaffold: guide RNA scaffold for the Streptococcus pyogenes CRISPR/Cas9 system
   8748..8791    +  misc_RNA       gRNA scaffold (fragment): guide RNA scaffold for the Streptococcus pyogenes CRISPR/Cas9 system
   8838..9123    +  enhancer       CMV enhancer: human cytomegalovirus immediate early enhancer; contains an 18-bp deletion relative to the standard CMV enhancer
   9125..1       +  promoter       chicken β-actin promoter (fragment) (across the origin): contains a 21-bp deletion relative to the standard chicken β-actin promoter
   9232..112     +  promoter       chicken β-actin promoter (fragment) (across the origin): contains a 21-bp deletion relative to the standard chicken β-actin promoter
>Addgene plasmid #131326 | EED-F97A | addgene full sequence | sequence record 273940 | Addgene Partial NGS Result
GAGGCGGAGAGGTGCGGCGGCAGCCAATCAGAGCGGCGCGCTCCGAAAGTTTCCTTTTATGGCGAGGCGG
CGGCGGCGGCGGCCCTATAAAAAGCGAAGCGCGCGGCGGGCGGGAGTCGCTGCGCGCTGCCTTCGCCCCG
TGCCCCGCTCCGCCGCCGCCTCGCGCCGCCCGCCCCGGCTCTGACTGACCGCGTTACTCCCACAGGTGAG
CGGGCGGGACGGCCCTTCTCCTCCGGGCTGTAATTAGCTGAGCAAGAGGTAAGGGTTTAAGGGATGGTTG
GTTGGTGGGGTATTAATGTTTAATTACCTGGAGCACCTGCCTGAAATCACTTTTTTTCAGGTTGGACCGG
TGCCACCATGGACTATAAGGACCACGACGGAGACTACAAGGATCATGATATTGATTACAAAGACGATGAC
GATAAGATGGCCCCAAAGAAGAAGCGGAAGGTCGGTATCCACGGAGTCCCAGCAGCCGACAAGAAGTACA
GCATCGGCCTGGACATCGGCACCAACTCTGTGGGCTGGGCCGTGATCACCGACGAGTACAAGGTGCCCAG
CAAGAAATTCAAGGTGCTGGGCAACACCGACCGGCACAGCATCAAGAAGAACCTGATCGGAGCCCTGCTG
TTCGACAGCGGCGAAACAGCCGAGGCCACCCGGCTGAAGAGAACCGCCAGAAGAAGATACACCAGACGGA
AGAACCGGATCTGCTATCTGCAAGAGATCTTCAGCAACGAGATGGCCAAGGTGGACGACAGCTTCTTCCA
CAGACTGGAAGAGTCCTTCCTGGTGGAAGAGGATAAGAAGCACGAGCGGCACCCCATCTTCGGCAACATC
GTGGACGAGGTGGCCTACCACGAGAAGTACCCCACCATCTACCACCTGAGAAAGAAACTGGTGGACAGCA
CCGACAAGGCCGACCTGCGGCTGATCTATCTGGCCCTGGCCCACATGATCAAGTTCCGGGGCCACTTCCT
GATCGAGGGCGACCTGAACCCCGACAACAGCGACGTGGACAAGCTGTTCATCCAGCTGGTGCAGACCTAC
AACCAGCTGTTCGAGGAAAACCCCATCAACGCCAGCGGCGTGGACGCCAAGGCCATCCTGTCTGCCAGAC
TGAGCAAGAGCAGACGGCTGGAAAATCTGATCGCCCAGCTGCCCGGCGAGAAGAAGAATGGCCTGTTCGG
AAACCTGATTGCCCTGAGCCTGGGCCTGACCCCCAACTTCAAGAGCAACTTCGACCTGGCCGAGGATGCC
AAACTGCAGCTGAGCAAGGACACCTACGACGACGACCTGGACAACCTGCTGGCCCAGATCGGCGACCAGT
ACGCCGACCTGTTTCTGGCCGCCAAGAACCTGTCCGACGCCATCCTGCTGAGCGACATCCTGAGAGTGAA
CACCGAGATCACCAAGGCCCCCCTGAGCGCCTCTATGATCAAGAGATACGACGAGCACCACCAGGACCTG
ACCCTGCTGAAAGCTCTCGTGCGGCAGCAGCTGCCTGAGAAGTACAAAGAGATTTTCTTCGACCAGAGCA
AGAACGGCTACGCCGGCTACATTGACGGCGGAGCCAGCCAGGAAGAGTTCTACAAGTTCATCAAGCCCAT
CCTGGAAAAGATGGACGGCACCGAGGAACTGCTCGTGAAGCTGAACAGAGAGGACCTGCTGCGGAAGCAG
CGGACCTTCGACAACGGCAGCATCCCCCACCAGATCCACCTGGGAGAGCTGCACGCCATTCTGCGGCGGC
AGGAAGATTTTTACCCATTCCTGAAGGACAACCGGGAAAAGATCGAGAAGATCCTGACCTTCCGCATCCC
CTACTACGTGGGCCCTCTGGCCAGGGGAAACAGCAGATTCGCCTGGATGACCAGAAAGAGCGAGGAAACC
ATCACCCCCTGGAACTTCGAGGAAGTGGTGGACAAGGGCGCTTCCGCCCAGAGCTTCATCGAGCGGATGA
CCAACTTCGATAAGAACCTGCCCAACGAGAAGGTGCTGCCCAAGCACAGCCTGCTGTACGAGTACTTCAC
CGTGTATAACGAGCTGACCAAAGTGAAATACGTGACCGAGGGAATGAGAAAGCCCGCCTTCCTGAGCGGC
GAGCAGAAAAAGGCCATCGTGGACCTGCTGTTCAAGACCAACCGGAAAGTGACCGTGAAGCAGCTGAAAG
AGGACTACTTCAAGAAAATCGAGTGCTTCGACTCCGTGGAAATCTCCGGCGTGGAAGATCGGTTCAACGC
CTCCCTGGGCACATACCACGATCTGCTGAAAATTATCAAGGACAAGGACTTCCTGGACAATGAGGAAAAC
GAGGACATTCTGGAAGATATCGTGCTGACCCTGACACTGTTTGAGGACAGAGAGATGATCGAGGAACGGC
TGAAAACCTATGCCCACCTGTTCGACGACAAAGTGATGAAGCAGCTGAAGCGGCGGAGATACACCGGCTG
GGGCAGGCTGAGCCGGAAGCTGATCAACGGCATCCGGGACAAGCAGTCCGGCAAGACAATCCTGGATTTC
CTGAAGTCCGACGGCTTCGCCAACAGAAACTTCATGCAGCTGATCCACGACGACAGCCTGACCTTTAAAG
AGGACATCCAGAAAGCCCAGGTGTCCGGCCAGGGCGATAGCCTGCACGAGCACATTGCCAATCTGGCCGG
CAGCCCCGCCATTAAGAAGGGCATCCTGCAGACAGTGAAGGTGGTGGACGAGCTCGTGAAAGTGATGGGC
CGGCACAAGCCCGAGAACATCGTGATCGAAATGGCCAGAGAGAACCAGACCACCCAGAAGGGACAGAAGA
ACAGCCGCGAGAGAATGAAGCGGATCGAAGAGGGCATCAAAGAGCTGGGCAGCCAGATCCTGAAAGAACA
CCCCGTGGAAAACACCCAGCTGCAGAACGAGAAGCTGTACCTGTACTACCTGCAGAATGGGCGGGATATG
TACGTGGACCAGGAACTGGACATCAACCGGCTGTCCGACTACGATGTGGACCATATCGTGCCTCAGAGCT
TTCTGAAGGACGACTCCATCGACAACAAGGTGCTGACCAGAAGCGACAAGAACCGGGGCAAGAGCGACAA
CGTGCCCTCCGAAGAGGTCGTGAAGAAGATGAAGAACTACTGGCGGCAGCTGCTGAACGCCAAGCTGATT
ACCCAGAGAAAGTTCGACAATCTGACCAAGGCCGAGAGAGGCGGCCTGAGCGAACTGGATAAGGCCGGCT
TCATCAAGAGACAGCTGGTGGAAACCCGGCAGATCACAAAGCACGTGGCACAGATCCTGGACTCCCGGAT
GAACACTAAGTACGACGAGAATGACAAGCTGATCCGGGAAGTGAAAGTGATCACCCTGAAGTCCAAGCTG
GTGTCCGATTTCCGGAAGGATTTCCAGTTTTACAAAGTGCGCGAGATCAACAACTACCACCACGCCCACG
ACGCCTACCTGAACGCCGTCGTGGGAACCGCCCTGATCAAAAAGTACCCTAAGCTGGAAAGCGAGTTCGT
GTACGGCGACTACAAGGTGTACGACGTGCGGAAGATGATCGCCAAGAGCGAGCAGGAAATCGGCAAGGCT
ACCGCCAAGTACTTCTTCTACAGCAACATCATGAACTTTTTCAAGACCGAGATTACCCTGGCCAACGGCG
AGATCCGGAAGCGGCCTCTGATCGAGACAAACGGCGAAACCGGGGAGATCGTGTGGGATAAGGGCCGGGA
TTTTGCCACCGTGCGGAAAGTGCTGAGCATGCCCCAAGTGAATATCGTGAAAAAGACCGAGGTGCAGACA
GGCGGCTTCAGCAAAGAGTCTATCCTGCCCAAGAGGAACAGCGATAAGCTGATCGCCAGAAAGAAGGACT
GGGACCCTAAGAAGTACGGCGGCTTCGACAGCCCCACCGTGGCCTATTCTGTGCTGGTGGTGGCCAAAGT
GGAAAAGGGCAAGTCCAAGAAACTGAAGAGTGTGAAAGAGCTGCTGGGGATCACCATCATGGAAAGAAGC
AGCTTCGAGAAGAATCCCATCGACTTTCTGGAAGCCAAGGGCTACAAAGAAGTGAAAAAGGACCTGATCA
TCAAGCTGCCTAAGTACTCCCTGTTCGAGCTGGAAAACGGCCGGAAGAGAATGCTGGCCTCTGCCGGCGA
ACTGCAGAAGGGAAACGAACTGGCCCTGCCCTCCAAATATGTGAACTTCCTGTACCTGGCCAGCCACTAT
GAGAAGCTGAAGGGCTCCCCCGAGGATAATGAGCAGAAACAGCTGTTTGTGGAACAGCACAAGCACTACC
TGGACGAGATCATCGAGCAGATCAGCGAGTTCTCCAAGAGAGTGATCCTGGCCGACGCTAATCTGGACAA
AGTGCTGTCCGCCTACAACAAGCACCGGGATAAGCCCATCAGAGAGCAGGCCGAGAATATCATCCACCTG
TTTACCCTGACCAATCTGGGAGCCCCTGCCGCCTTCAAGTACTTTGACACCACCATCGACCGGAAGAGGT
ACACCAGCACCAAAGAGGTGCTGGACGCCACCCTGATCCACCAGAGCATCACCGGCCTGTACGAGACACG
GATCGACCTGTCTCAGCTGGGAGGCGACAAAAGGCCGGCGGCCACGAAAAAGGCCGGCCAGGCAAAAAAG
AAAAAGGAATTCGGCAGTGGAGAGGGCAGAGGAAGTCTGCTAACATGCGGTGACGTCGAGGAGAATCCTG
GCCCAGTGAGCAAGGGCGAGGAGCTGTTCACCGGGGTGGTGCCCATCCTGGTCGAGCTGGACGGCGACGT
AAACGGCCACAAGTTCAGCGTGTCCGGCGAGGGCGAGGGCGATGCCACCTACGGCAAGCTGACCCTGAAG
TTCATCTGCACCACCGGCAAGCTGCCCGTGCCCTGGCCCACCCTCGTGACCACCCTGACCTACGGCGTGC
AGTGCTTCAGCCGCTACCCCGACCACATGAAGCAGCACGACTTCTTCAAGTCCGCCATGCCCGAAGGCTA
CGTCCAGGAGCGCACCATCTTCTTCAAGGACGACGGCAACTACAAGACCCGCGCCGAGGTGAAGTTCGAG
GGCGACACCCTGGTGAACCGCATCGAGCTGAAGGGCATCGACTTCAAGGAGGACGGCAACATCCTGGGGC
ACAAGCTGGAGTACAACTACAACAGCCACAACGTCTATATCATGGCCGACAAGCAGAAGAACGGCATCAA
GGTGAACTTCAAGATCCGCCACAACATCGAGGACGGCAGCGTGCAGCTCGCCGACCACTACCAGCAGAAC
ACCCCCATCGGCGACGGCCCCGTGCTGCTGCCCGACAACCACTACCTGAGCACCCAGTCCGCCCTGAGCA
AAGACCCCAACGAGAAGCGCGATCACATGGTCCTGCTGGAGTTCGTGACCGCCGCCGGGATCACTCTCGG
CATGGACGAGCTGTACAAGGAATTCTAACTAGAGCTCGCTGATCAGCCTCGACTGTGCCTTCTAGTTGCC
AGCCATCTGTTGTTTGCCCCTCCCCCGTGCCTTCCTTGACCCTGGAAGGTGCCACTCCCACTGTCCTTTC
CTAATAAAATGAGGAAATTGCATCGCATTGTCTGAGTAGGTGTCATTCTATTCTGGGGGGTGGGGTGGGG
CAGGACAGCAAGGGGGAGGATTGGGAAGAGAATAGCAGGCATGCTGGGGAGCGGCCGCAGGAACCCCTAG
TGATGGAGTTGGCCACTCCCTCTCTGCGCGCTCGCTCGCTCACTGAGGCCGGGCGACCAAAGGTCGCCCG
ACGCCCGGGCTTTGCCCGGGCGGCCTCAGTGAGCGAGCGAGCGCGCAGCTGCCTGCAGGGGCGCCTGATG
CGGTATTTTCTCCTTACGCATCTGTGCGGTATTTCACACCGCATA
[95 nt withheld, positions 5856-5950]
T
[46 nt withheld, positions 5952-5997]
C
[141 nt withheld, positions 5999-6139]
CCTTTGACGTTGGAGTCCACGTTCTTT
[37 nt withheld, positions 6167-6203]
ACTCTATCTCGGGCTATTCTTTTGATTTATAAGGGATTTTGCCGATTTCGGTCTATTGGTTAAAAAATGA
GCTGATTTAACAAAAATTTAACGCGAATTTTAACAAAATATTAACGTTTACAATTTTATGGTGCACTCTC
AGTACAATCTGCTCTGATGCCGCATAGTTAAGCCAGCCCCGACACCCGCCAACACCCGCTGACGCGCCCT
GACGGGCTTGTCTGCTCCCGGCATCCGCTTACAGACAAGCTGTGACCGTCTCCGGGAGCTGCATGTGTCA
GAGGTTTTCACCGTCATCACCGAAACGCGCGAGACGAAAGGGCCTCGTGATACGCCTATTTTTATAGGTT
AATGTCATGATAATAATGGTTTCTTAGACGTCAGGTGGCACTTTTCGGGGAAATGTGCGCGGAACCCCTA
TTTGTTTATTTTTCTAAATACATTCAAATATGTATCCGCTCATGAGACAATAACCCTGATAAATGCTTCA
ATAATATTGAAAAAGGAAGAGTATGAGTATTCAACATTTCCGTGTCGCCCTTATTCCCTTTTTTGCGGCA
TTTTGCCTTCCTGTTTTTGCTCACCCAGAAACGCTGGTGAAAGTAAAAGATGCTGAAGATCAGTTGGGTG
CACGAGTGGGTTACATCGAACTGGATCTCAACAGCGGTAAGATCCTTGAGAGTTTTCGCCCCGAAGAACG
TTTTCCAATGATGAGCACTTTTAAAGTTCTGCTATGTGGCGCGGTATTATCCCGTATTGACGCCGGGCAA
GAGCAACTCGGTCGCCGCATACACTATTCTCAGAATGACTTGGTTGAGTACTCACCAGTCACAGAAAAGC
ATCTTACGGATGGCATGACAGTAAGAGAATTATGCAGTGCTGCCATAACCATGAGTGATAACACTGCGGC
CAACTTACTTCTGACAACGATCGGAGGACCGAAGGAGCTAACCGCTTTTTTGCACAACATGGGGGATCAT
GTAACTCGCCTTGATCGTTGGGAACCGGAGCTGAATGAAGCCATACCAAACGACGAGCGTGACACCACGA
TGCCTGTAGCAATGGCAACAACGTTGCGCAAACTATTAACTGGCGAACTACTTACTCTAGCTTCCCGGCA
ACAATTAATAGACTGGATGGAGGCGGATAAAGTTGCAGGACCACTTCTGCGCTCGGCCCTTCCGGCTGGC
TGGTTTATTGCTGATAAATCTGGAGCCGGTGAGCGTGGAAGCCGCGGTATCATTGCAGCACTGGGGCCAG
ATGGTAAGCCCTCCCGTATCGTAGTTATCTACACGACGGGGAGTCAGGCAACTATGGATGAACGAAATAG
ACAGATCGCTGAGATAGGTGCCTCACTGATTAAGCATTGGTAACTGTCAGACCAAGTTTACTCATATATA
CTTTAGATTGATTTAAAACTTCATTTTTAATTTAAAAGGATCTAGGTGAAGATCCTTTTTGATAATCTCA
TGACCAAAATCCCTTAACGTGAGTTTTCGTTCCACTGAGCGTCAGACCCCGTAGAAAAGATCAAAGGATC
TTCTTGAGATCCTTTTTTTCTGCGCGTAATCTGCTGCTTGCAAACAAAAAAACCACCGCTACCAGCGGTG
GTTTGTTTGCCGGATCAAGAGCTACCAACTCTTTTTCCGAAGGTAACTGGCTTCAGCAGAGCGCAGATAC
CAAATACTGTTCTTCTAGTGTAGCCGTAGTTAGGCCACCACTTCAAGAACTCTGTAGCACCGCCTACATA
CCTCGCTCTGCTAATCCTGTTACCAGTGGCTGCTGCCAGTGGCGATAAGTCGTGTCTTACCGGGTTGGAC
TCAAGACGATAGTTACCGGATAAGGCGCAGCGGTCGGGCTGAACGGGGGGTTCGTGCACACAGCCCAGCT
TGGAGCGAACGACCTACACCGAACTGAGATACCTACAGCGTGAGCTATGAGAAAGCGCCACGCTTCCCGA
AGGGAGAAAGGCGGACAGGTATCCGGTAAGCGGCAGGGTCGGAACAGGAGAGCGCACGAGGGAGCTTCCA
GGGGGAAACGCCTGGTATCTTTATAGTCCTGTCGGGTTTCGCCACCTCTGACTTGAGCGTCGATTTTTGT
GATGCTCGTCAGGGGGGCGGAGCCTATGGAAAAACGCCAGCAACGCGGCCTTTTTACGGTTCCTGGCCTT
TTGCTGGCCTTTTGCTCACATGTGAGGGCCTATTTCCCATGATTCCTTCATATTTGCATATACGATACAA
GGCTGTTAGAGAGATAATTGGAATTAATTTGACTGTAAACACAAAGATATTAGTACAAAATACGTGACGT
AGAAAGTAATAATTTCTTGGGTAGTTTGCAGTTTTAAAATTATGTTTTAAAATGGACTATCATATGCTTA
CCGTAACTTGAAAGTATTTCGATTTCTTGGCTTTATATATCTTGTGGAAAGGACGAAACACCGATCATAA
CCAGCCATTGTTGTTTTAGAGCTAGAAATAGCAAGTTAAAATAAGGCTAGTCCGTTATCAACTTGAAAAA
GTGGCACCGAGTCGGTGCTTTTTTGTTTTAGAGCTAGAAATAGCAAGTTAAAATAAGGCTAGTCCGTTTT
TAGCGCGTGCGCCAATTCTGCAGACAAATGGCTCTAGAGGTACCCGTTACATAACTTACGGTAAATGGCC
CGCCTGGCTGACCGCCCAACGACCCCCGCCCATTGACGTCAATAGTAACGCCAATAGGGACTTTCCATTG
ACGTCAATGGGTGGAGTATTTACGGTAAACTGCCCACTTGGCAGTACATCAAGTGTATCATATGCCAAGT
ACGCCCCCTATTGACGTCAATGACGGTAAATGGCCCGCCTGGCATTGTGCCCAGTACATGACCTTATGGG
ACTTTCCTACTTGGCAGTACATCTACGTATTAGTCATCGCTATTACCATGGTCGAGGTGAGCCCCACGTT
CTGCTTCACTCTCCCCATCTCCCCCCCCTCCCCACCCCCAATTTTGTATTTATTTATTTTTTAATTATTT
TGTGCAGCGATGGGGGCGGGGGG
