>Addgene plasmid #131326 | EED-F97A | depositor partial sequence | sequence record 252113 | gRNA sequence
GATCATAACCAGCCATTGTT
